>Addgene plasmid #146115 | pRSFDuetP-HsPatL1_408-770_D | depositor full sequence | sequence record 288560 | Full Sequence
GGGGAATTGTGAGCGGATAACAATTCCCCTGTAGAAATAATTTTGTTTAACTTTAATAAGGAGATATACC
ATGGGCAGCAGCCATCACCATCATCACCACAGCGCGGGTCTGGAAGTTCTGTTCCAGGGGCCCCAGGATC
CGCGGGAAAAGGATTGGGTCTCTAAAATCCAGATGATGCAACTGCAAAGCACTGATCCCTACCTGGATGA
TTTTTATTACCAGAATTACTTTGAAAAACTGGAGAAACTGTCAGCTGCTGAAGAAATACAAGGTGATGGC
CCTAAGAAGGAGCGCACCAAGCTTATCACCCCTCAGGTGGCCAAACTGGAGCACGCCTATAAGCCAGTGC
AATTTGAGGGCTCTTTGGGAAAGCTTACCGTTTCTAGTGTGAATAATCCCCGAAAAATGATTGATGCTGT
TGTGACATCTCGGAGTGAGGATGATGAGACAAAAGAAAAACAAGTTCGAGACAAGAGGAGAAAAACCCTT
GTTATAATTGAGAAAACCTACAGCTTACTCCTTGATGTGGAGGACTATGAAAGACGTTATCTCCTAAGTC
TGGAAGAAGAGCGACCTGCCCTAATGGATGACAGAAAGCACAAAATTTGTAGCATGTATGACAACTTAAG
GGGGAAATTGCCTGGACAAGAGAGGCCTAGTGATGACCACTTTGTACAGATCATGTGTATCCGAAAAGGG
AAGAGAATGGTTGCCCGTATTCTTCCTTTCCTCTCCACAGAGCAAGCAGCTGACATTCTCATGACAACAG
CCAGGAACCTCCCTTTCCTTATCAAGAAGGATGCACAAGATGAGGTGCTGCCATGCTTACTGAGTCCCTT
CTCTCTCCTTCTCTATCATCTTCCATCAGTGAGTATCACCAGCCTTTTGCGACAGCTAATGAACCTACCT
CAAAGTGCAGCTACACCAGCACTCTCCAATCCTCACCTCACTGCTGTGCTCCAGAACAAGTTTGGCCTGT
CACTGCTCCTCATCCTCCTGAGCCGTGGTGAAGACCTACAGAGTTCAGACCCTGCTACAGAATCAACACA
AAATAATCAGTGGACGGAGGTGATGTTCATGGCAACACGAGAACTTCTGCGGATTCCCCAAGCAGCCCTG
GCCAAGCCAATCTCTATACCTACAAACCTAGTGTCCCTCTTTTCTCGCTATGTTGACCGGCAGAAACTGA
ACTTGCTGGAGACAAAACTGCAGCTAGTTCAGGGGATACGATAAGCGGCCGCATAATGCTTAAGTCGAAC
AGAAAGTAATCGTATTGTACACGGCCGCATAATCGAAATTAATACGACTCACTATAGGGGAATTGTGAGC
GGATAACAATTCCCCATCTTAGTATATTAGTTAAGTATAAGAAGGAGATATACATATGGCAGATCTCAAT
TGGATATCGGCCGGCCACGCGATCGCTGACGTCGGTACCCTCGAGTCTGGTAAAGAAACCGCTGCTGCGA
AATTTGAACGCCAGCACATGGACTCGTCTACTAGCGCAGCTTAATTAACCTAGGCTGCTGCCACCGCTGA
GCAATAACTAGCATAACCCCTTGGGGCCTCTAAACGGGTCTTGAGGGGTTTTTTGCTGAAACCTCAGGCA
TTTGAGAAGCACACGGTCACACTGCTTCCGGTAGTCAATAAACCGGTAAACCAGCAATAGACATAAGCGG
CTATTTAACGACCCTGCCCTGAACCGACGACAAGCTGACGACCGGGTCTCCGCAAGTGGCACTTTTCGGG
GAAATGTGCGCGGAACCCCTATTTGTTTATTTTTCTAAATACATTCAAATATGTATCCGCTCATGAATTA
ATTCTTAGAAAAACTCATCGAGCATCAAATGAAACTGCAATTTATTCATATCAGGATTATCAATACCATA
TTTTTGAAAAAGCCGTTTCTGTAATGAAGGAGAAAACTCACCGAGGCAGTTCCATAGGATGGCAAGATCC
TGGTATCGGTCTGCGATTCCGACTCGTCCAACATCAATACAACCTATTAATTTCCCCTCGTCAAAAATAA
GGTTATCAAGTGAGAAATCACCATGAGTGACGACTGAATCCGGTGAGAATGGCAAAAGTTTATGCATTTC
TTTCCAGACTTGTTCAACAGGCCAGCCATTACGCTCGTCATCAAAATCACTCGCATCAACCAAACCGTTA
TTCATTCGTGATTGCGCCTGAGCGAGACGAAATACGCGGTCGCTGTTAAAAGGACAATTACAAACAGGAA
TCGAATGCAACCGGCGCAGGAACACTGCCAGCGCATCAACAATATTTTCACCTGAATCAGGATATTCTTC
TAATACCTGGAATGCTGTTTTCCCGGGGATCGCAGTGGTGAGTAACCATGCATCATCAGGAGTACGGATA
AAATGCTTGATGGTCGGAAGAGGCATAAATTCCGTCAGCCAGTTTAGTCTGACCATCTCATCTGTAACAT
CATTGGCAACGCTACCTTTGCCATGTTTCAGAAACAACTCTGGCGCATCGGGCTTCCCATACAATCGATA
GATTGTCGCACCTGATTGCCCGACATTATCGCGAGCCCATTTATACCCATATAAATCAGCATCCATGTTG
GAATTTAATCGCGGCCTAGAGCAAGACGTTTCCCGTTGAATATGGCTCATACTCTTCCTTTTTCAATATT
ATTGAAGCATTTATCAGGGTTATTGTCTCATGAGCGGATACATATTTGAATGTATTTAGAAAAATAAACA
AATAGGCATGCAGCGCTCTTCCGCTTCCTCGCTCACTGACTCGCTACGCTCGGTCGTTCGACTGCGGCGA
GCGGTGTCAGCTCACTCAAAAGCGGTAATACGGTTATCCACAGAATCAGGGGATAAAGCCGGAAAGAACA
TGTGAGCAAAAAGCAAAGCACCGGAAGAAGCCAACGCCGCAGGCGTTTTTCCATAGGCTCCGCCCCCCTG
ACGAGCATCACAAAAATCGACGCTCAAGCCAGAGGTGGCGAAACCCGACAGGACTATAAAGATACCAGGC
GTTTCCCCCTGGAAGCTCCCTCGTGCGCTCTCCTGTTCCGACCCTGCCGCTTACCGGATACCTGTCCGCC
TTTCTCCCTTCGGGAAGCGTGGCGCTTTCTCATAGCTCACGCTGTTGGTATCTCAGTTCGGTGTAGGTCG
TTCGCTCCAAGCTGGGCTGTGTGCACGAACCCCCCGTTCAGCCCGACCGCTGCGCCTTATCCGGTAACTA
TCGTCTTGAGTCCAACCCGGTAAGACACGACTTATCGCCACTGGCAGCAGCCATTGGTAACTGATTTAGA
GGACTTTGTCTTGAAGTTATGCACCTGTTAAGGCTAAACTGAAAGAACAGATTTTGGTGAGTGCGGTCCT
CCAACCCACTTACCTTGGTTCAAAGAGTTGGTAGCTCAGCGAACCTTGAGAAAACCACCGTTGGTAGCGG
TGGTTTTTCTTTATTTATGAGATGATGAATCAATCGGTCTATCAAGTCAACGAACAGCTATTCCGTTACT
CTAGATTTCAGTGCAATTTATCTCTTCAAATGTAGCACCTGAAGTCAGCCCCATACGATATAAGTTGTAA
TTCTCATGTTAGTCATGCCCCGCGCCCACCGGAAGGAGCTGACTGGGTTGAAGGCTCTCAAGGGCATCGG
TCGAGATCCCGGTGCCTAATGAGTGAGCTAACTTACATTAATTGCGTTGCGCTCACTGCCCGCTTTCCAG
TCGGGAAACCTGTCGTGCCAGCTGCATTAATGAATCGGCCAACGCGCGGGGAGAGGCGGTTTGCGTATTG
GGCGCCAGGGTGGTTTTTCTTTTCACCAGTGAGACGGGCAACAGCTGATTGCCCTTCACCGCCTGGCCCT
GAGAGAGTTGCAGCAAGCGGTCCACGCTGGTTTGCCCCAGCAGGCGAAAATCCTGTTTGATGGTGGTTAA
CGGCGGGATATAACATGAGCTGTCTTCGGTATCGTCGTATCCCACTACCGAGATGTCCGCACCAACGCGC
AGCCCGGACTCGGTAATGGCGCGCATTGCGCCCAGCGCCATCTGATCGTTGGCAACCAGCATCGCAGTGG
GAACGATGCCCTCATTCAGCATTTGCATGGTTTGTTGAAAACCGGACATGGCACTCCAGTCGCCTTCCCG
TTCCGCTATCGGCTGAATTTGATTGCGAGTGAGATATTTATGCCAGCCAGCCAGACGCAGACGCGCCGAG
ACAGAACTTAATGGGCCCGCTAACAGCGCGATTTGCTGGTGACCCAATGCGACCAGATGCTCCACGCCCA
GTCGCGTACCGTCTTCATGGGAGAAAATAATACTGTTGATGGGTGTCTGGTCAGAGACATCAAGAAATAA
CGCCGGAACATTAGTGCAGGCAGCTTCCACAGCAATGGCATCCTGGTCATCCAGCGGATAGTTAATGATC
AGCCCACTGACGCGTTGCGCGAGAAGATTGTGCACCGCCGCTTTACAGGCTTCGACGCCGCTTCGTTCTA
CCATCGACACCACCACGCTGGCACCCAGTTGATCGGCGCGAGATTTAATCGCCGCGACAATTTGCGACGG
CGCGTGCAGGGCCAGACTGGAGGTGGCAACGCCAATCAGCAACGACTGTTTGCCCGCCAGTTGTTGTGCC
ACGCGGTTGGGAATGTAATTCAGCTCCGCCATCGCCGCTTCCACTTTTTCCCGCGTTTTCGCAGAAACGT
GGCTGGCCTGGTTCACCACGCGGGAAACGGTCTGATAAGAGACACCGGCATACTCTGCGACATCGTATAA
CGTTACTGGTTTCACATTCACCACCCTGAATTGACTCTCTTCCGGGCGCTATCATGCCATACCGCGAAAG
GTTTTGCGCCATTCGATGGTGTCCGGGATCTCGACGCTCTCCCTTATGCGACTCCTGCATTAGGAAATTA
ATACGACTCACTATA
Features (pLannotate 1.2.2; 18 found; start..end, strand, type, name):
      3..27      +  protein_bind   lac operator: The lac repressor binds to the lac operator to inhibit transcription in E. coli. This inhibition can be relieved by adding lactose or isopropyl-β-D-thiogalactopyranoside (IPTG). lac repressor encoded by lacI
     42..64      +  RBS            RBS: efficient ribosome binding site from bacteriophage T7 gene 10 (Olins and Rangwala, 1989)
    143..1231    +  CDS            PATL1 (fragment): PATL1_HUMAN - Experimental evidence at protein level: Swiss-Prot protein existence level 1. (Microbial infection) In case of infection, required for translation and replication of hepatitis C virus (HCV). From Homo sapiens (Human).
   1300..1318    +  promoter       T7 promoter: promoter for bacteriophage T7 RNA polymerase
   1319..1343    +  protein_bind   lac operator: The lac repressor binds to the lac operator to inhibit transcription in E. coli. This inhibition can be relieved by adding lactose or isopropyl-β-D-thiogalactopyranoside (IPTG). lac repressor encoded by lacI
   1452..1493    +  CDS            S-Tag (fragment): affinity and epitope tag derived from pancreatic ribonuclease A
   1523..1540    +  CDS            SET1 (fragment): solubility-enhancement tag derived from T7 phage gene 10B
   1548..1595    +  terminator     T7 terminator: transcription terminator for bacteriophage T7 RNA polymerase
   1759..1816    +  promoter       AmpR promoter (fragment): bla
   1825..2640    -  CDS            KanR: aminoglycoside phosphotransferase; aph(3')-Ia; confers resistance to kanamycin in bacteria or G418 (Geneticin®) in eukaryotes
   2641..2732    -  promoter       AmpR promoter: bla
   2748..3497    -  rep_origin     RSF ori: Plasmids containing the RSF 1030 origin of replication can be propagated in E. coli cells that contain additional plasmids with compatible origins.
   3580..3644    -  CDS            TcR (fragment): tetracycline efflux protein; tet; confers resistance to tetracycline
   3659..3680    -  protein_bind   CAP binding site: CAP binding activates transcription in the presence of cAMP. E. coli catabolite activator protein
   3693..4775    -  CDS            lacI: lac repressor; lacI; The lac repressor binds to the lac operator to inhibit transcription in E. coli. This inhibition can be relieved by adding lactose or isopropyl-β-D-thiogalactopyranoside (IPTG).
   4776..4853    -  promoter       lacI promoter: lacI
   4861..4896    -  CDS            TcR (fragment): tetracycline efflux protein; tet; confers resistance to tetracycline
   4899..2       +  promoter       T7 promoter (across the origin): promoter for bacteriophage T7 RNA polymerase
