[The description below was written by a language model from this plasmid's Addgene catalogue record and pLannotate feature annotations shown in this document.]
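Description:
pRSFDuetP-HsPatL1_408-770_D is a bacterial expression plasmid for producing a C-terminal fragment (residues 408–770) of human PATL1 (also called Pat1b) in E. coli. The catalogue lists the backbone as unknown, but the name and the annotated features fit an RSFDuet-type two-cassette T7 vector of about 4.9 kb. It replicates from the RSF1030 origin, which is compatible with other common origins and so allows co-maintenance with additional plasmids for co-expression. Selection is by kanamycin through an aminoglycoside phosphotransferase gene, and the record lists the plasmid as low copy.

The PATL1 fragment sits in the first expression cassette, downstream of a T7 promoter (annotated across the sequence origin), a lac operator and the T7 gene 10 ribosome binding site. A plasmid-borne lacI gene with its own promoter supplies the repressor, so transcription requires a host that provides T7 RNA polymerase and is induced with IPTG. There is a gap of roughly 80 nt between the ribosome binding site and the annotated PATL1 coding region. It could hold an N-terminal tag or linker, but no such element is annotated or stated. The second cassette, with its own T7 promoter and lac operator, appears to be empty: it contains only vector-derived S-tag sequence before the shared T7 terminator, leaving it in principle free for a partner protein. The short TcR, SET1 and partial AmpR promoter hits are probably backbone remnants or annotation artefacts rather than functional elements.

The stated purpose is simply bacterial expression of this PATL1 region. The depositor notes that the ORF was derived from the NCBI reference transcript and that the supplied sequence may be theoretical rather than fully verified.
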