Addgene plasmid #146115: pRSFDuetP-HsPatL1_408-770_D
Purpose: Bacterial Expression of HsPatL1_408-770
Depositing lab: Elisa Izaurralde. Depositing organization: Max Planck Institute for Developmental Biology.
Backbone
  Vector backbone: Unknown
  Vector type: Bacterial Expression
Growth in bacteria
  Bacterial resistance: Kanamycin, 50 μg/mL
  Growth temperature: 37°C
  Growth strain: DH5alpha
  Copy number: Low Copy
Gene/Insert
  Gene/Insert name: HsPatL1_408-770
  Species: H. sapiens (human)
  Entrez Gene: PATL1 (a.k.a. Pat1b, hPat1b)
  Cloning method: Unknown
Terms and licenses: Academic/Nonprofit Terms; Industry Terms: Not Available to Industry
Depositor comments: ORF extracted from NCBI: NM_152716.2 Plasmids from this collection were made available to the research community and donated after the lab closed. Please note that the sequence provided by the depositing laboratory may be theoretical/predicted or based on Sanger sequencing results. There may be discrepancies between sequencing results obtained by Addgene and the depositor sequence. If an Addgene verified sequence is not available, please contact before placing your order to request that our lab fully sequence the plasmid.
How to cite: pRSFDuetP-HsPatL1_408-770_D was a gift from Elisa Izaurralde (Addgene plasmid # 146115 ; http://n2t.net/addgene:146115 ; RRID:Addgene_146115)
